>Addgene plasmid #210404 | pOPINVHH_his_flag | addgene full sequence | sequence record 421901 | Addgene NGS Result
GCACTTTTCGGGGAAATGTGCGCGGAACCCCTATTTGTTTATTTTTCTAAATACATTCAAATATGTATCC
GCTCATGAGACAATAACCCTGATAAATGCTTCAATAATATTGAAAAAGGAAGAGTATGAGTATTCAACAT
TTCCGTGTCGCCCTTATTCCCTTTTTTGCGGCATTTTGCCTTCCTGTTTTTGCTCACCCAGAAACGCTGG
TGAAAGTAAAAGATGCTGAAGATCAGTTGGGTGCACGAGTGGGTTACATCGAACTGGATCTCAACAGCGG
TAAGATCCTTGAGAGTTTTCGCCCCGAAGAACGTTTTCCAATGATGAGCACTTTTAAAGTTCTGCTATGT
GGCGCGGTATTATCCCGTATTGACGCCGGGCAAGAGCAACTCGGTCGCCGCATACACTATTCTCAGAATG
ACTTGGTTGAGTACTCACCAGTCACAGAAAAGCATCTTACGGATGGCATGACAGTAAGAGAATTATGCAG
TGCTGCCATAACCATGAGTGATAACACTGCGGCCAACTTACTTCTGACAACGATCGGAGGACCGAAGGAG
CTAACCGCTTTTTTGCACAACATGGGGGATCATGTAACTCGCCTTGATCGTTGGGAACCGGAGCTGAATG
AAGCCATACCAAACGACGAGCGTGACACCACGATGCCTGTAGCAATGGCAACAACGTTGCGCAAACTATT
AACTGGCGAACTACTTACTCTAGCTTCCCGGCAACAATTAATAGACTGGATGGAGGCGGATAAAGTTGCA
GGACCACTTCTGCGCTCGGCGCTTCCGGCTGGCTGGTTTATTGCTGATAAATCTGGAGCCGGTGAGCGTG
GGTCTCGCGGTATCATTGCAGCACTGGGGCCAGATGGTAAGCCCTCCCGTATCGTAGTTATCTACACGAC
GGGGAGTCAGGCAACTATGGATGAACGAAATAGACAGATCGCTGAGATAGGTGCCTCACTGATTAAGCAT
TGGTAACTGTCAGACCAAGTTTACTCATATATACTTTAGATTGATTTAAAACTTCATTTTTAATTTAAAA
GGATCTAGGTGAAGATCCTTTTTGATAATCTCATGACCAAAATCCCTTAACGTGAGTTTTCGTTCCACTG
AGCGTCAGACCCCGTAGAAAAGATCAAAGGATCTTCTTGAGATCCTTTTTTTCTGCGCGTAATCTGCTGC
TTGCAAACAAAAAAACCACCGCTACCAGCGGTGGTTTGTTTGCCGGATCAAGAGCTACCAACTCTTTTTC
CGAAGGTAACTGGCTTCAGCAGAGCGCAGATACCAAATACTGTTCTTCTAGTGTAGCCGTAGTTAGGCCA
CCACTTCAAGAACTCTGTAGCACCGCCTACATACCTCGCTCTGCTAATCCTGTTACCAGTGGCTGCTGCC
AGTGGCGATAAGTCGTGTCTTACCGGGTTGGACTCAAGACGATAGTTACCGGATAAGGCGCAGCGGTCGG
GCTGAACGGGGGGTTCGTGCACACAGCCCAGCTTGGAGCGAACGACCTACACCGAACTGAGATACCTACA
GCGTGAGCTATGAGAAAGCGCCACGCTTCCCGAAGGGAGAAAGGCGGACAGGTATCCGGTAAGCGGCAGG
GTCGGAACAGGAGAGCGCACGAGGGAGCTTCCAGGGGGAAACGCCTGGTATCTTTATAGTCCTGTCGGGT
TTCGCCACCTCTGACTTGAGCGTCGATTTTTGTGATGCTCGTCAGGGGGGCGGAGCCTATGGAAAAACGC
CAGCAACGCGGCCTTTTTACGGTTCCTGGCCTTTTGCTGGCCTTTTGCTCACATGCGCCCAATACGCAAA
CCGCCTCTCCCCGCGCGTTGGCCGATTCATTAATGCAGCTGGCACGACAGGTTTCCCGACTGGAAAGCGG
GCAGTGAGCGCAACGCAATTAATGTGAGTTAGCTCACTCATTAGGCACCCCAGGCTTTACACTTTATGCT
TCCGGCTCGTATGTTGTGTGGAATTGTGAGCGGATAACAATTTGAATTCAAGGAGACAGTCATAATGAAA
TACCTATTGCCTACGGCGGCCGCTGGATTGTTATTACTCGCGGCCCAGCCGGCCATGGATGACCATGATT
AAGGATTCACTGGCCGTCGTTTTACAACGTCGTGACTGGGAAAACCCTGGCGTTACCCAACTTAATCGCC
TTGCAGCACATCCCCCTTTCGCCAGCTGGCGTAATAGCGAAGAGGCCCGCACCGATCGCCCTTCCCAACA
GTTGCGCAGCCTGAATGGCGAATGGCGCCATCCTCAGGCCACCATCACCATCACCATGACTACAAAGACG
ATGACGACAAGTAATAACCACCATCATGGCGCAGAACAAAAACTCATCTCAGAAGAGGATCTGTCTTAGG
CC
[611 nt withheld, positions 2383-2993]
CCAATCGTCTGACCTGCCTCAACCTCCTGTC
[50 nt withheld, positions 3025-3074]
CGGCTCTGAGGGTGGCGGTTCTGAGGGTGGCGGCTCTGAGGGTGGCGGTTCCGGTGGCGGCTCCGGTTCC
GGTGATTTTGATTATGAAAAA
[113 nt withheld, positions 3166-3278]
T
[41 nt withheld, positions 3280-3320]
T
[62 nt withheld, positions 3322-3383]
A
[92 nt withheld, positions 3385-3476]
A
[123 nt withheld, positions 3478-3600]
GCTAGCTAACAGTCCTATGAATCAACTACTTAGATGGTATTAGTGACCTGTAACAGAGCATTAGCGCAAG
GTGATTTTTGTCTTCTTGCGCTAATTTTTTGTCATCAAACCTGTCGCACTCCTTAATATTTTGTTAAAAT
TCGCGTTAAATTTTTGTTAAATCAGCTCATTTTTTAACCAATAGGCCGAAATCGGCAAAATCCCTTATAA
ATCAAAAGAATAGACCGAGATAGGGT
[37 nt withheld, positions 3837-3873]
AAAGAACGTGGACTCCAACGTCAAAGG
[49 nt withheld, positions 3901-3949]
T
[91 nt withheld, positions 3951-4041]
G
[124 nt withheld, positions 4043-4166]
CAGGTG
Features (pLannotate 1.2.2; 13 found; start..end, strand, type, name):
     21..125     +  promoter       AmpR promoter: bla
    126..986     +  CDS            AmpR: β-lactamase; bla; confers resistance to ampicillin, carbenicillin, and related antibiotics
   1157..1745    +  rep_origin     ori: high-copy-number ColE1/pMB1/pBR322/pUC origin of replication
   1805..1897    +  CDS            lacI (fragment): lac repressor; lacI; The lac repressor binds to the lac operator to inhibit transcription in E. coli. This inhibition can be relieved by adding lactose or isopropyl-β-D-thiogalactopyranoside (IPTG).
   1910..1931    +  protein_bind   CAP binding site: CAP binding activates transcription in the presence of cAMP. E. coli catabolite activator protein
   1946..1976    +  promoter       lac promoter: promoter for the E. coli lac operon
   1984..2000    +  protein_bind   lac operator: The lac repressor binds to the lac operator to inhibit transcription in E. coli. This inhibition can be relieved by adding lactose or isopropyl-β-D-thiogalactopyranoside (IPTG). lac repressor encoded by lacI
   2025..2087    +  CDS            pel1 (fragment): PLY1_PECAS - Also known as pelA. Experimental evidence at protein level: Swiss-Prot protein existence level 1. Involved in maceration and soft-rotting of plant tissue. From Pectobacterium atrosepticum (strain SCRI 1043 / ATCC BAA-672) (Erwinia carotovora subsp. atroseptica).
   2089..2262    +  CDS            lacZα: LacZα fragment of β-galactosidase; lacZ fragment
   2280..2297    +  CDS            6xHis: 6xHis affinity tag
   2383..3600    +  CDS            M13 gene III (sequence partly withheld): pIII; III; minor coat protein
   3615..3652    +  protein_bind   attP6 (fragment): mutant version of attP; recombination site for the Gateway® BP reaction BP™ Clonase
   3738..4166    -  rep_origin     f1 ori (sequence partly withheld): f1 bacteriophage origin of replication; arrow indicates direction of (+) strand synthesis
