[The description below was written by a language model from this plasmid's Addgene catalogue record and pLannotate feature annotations shown in this document.]
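Description:
pOPINVHH_his_flag is an empty bacterial expression backbone derived from the phagemid pADL-23c, designed to receive camelid single-domain antibody (VHH, nanobody) coding sequences and express them in E. coli with C-terminal His6 and FLAG tags. It is maintained at high copy through a ColE1/pUC-type origin and selected with ampicillin via the β-lactamase gene. It also retains an f1 origin, the phagemid element that allows single-stranded DNA production and packaging when helper phage is supplied.

The expression cassette is driven by the lac promoter, with its CAP binding site and lac operator, so transcription is subject to lac repressor control and can be induced with IPTG. Only a fragment of lacI is annotated, so repressor would have to come from the host. Downstream lies a short pectate lyase-derived segment, consistent with a pelB-type leader that directs the product to the periplasm. This is followed by a lacZα stuffer that was added to the parental backbone. Inserts are introduced by ligation-independent cloning, presumably displacing lacZα, which would allow blue/white discrimination of recombinants from parental vector, although the record does not spell this out.

A 6xHis tag is annotated immediately after the cloning region. The FLAG tag listed in the catalogue entry was not detected by the automated annotation, but there is an unannotated gap between the His tag and the next feature. That next feature is M13 gene III, carried over from the display phagemid. The record does not say whether a stop or suppressible codon separates it from the tags. A short attP-like hit is probably incidental. The vector is used to produce tagged, purifiable and detectable VHHs within a llama-to-nanobody discovery workflow.
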