Addgene plasmid #210404: pOPINVHH_his_flag
Purpose: (Empty Backbone) For expression of VHH with C-terminal his and Flag tags
Depositing lab: Ray Owens. Depositing organization: Rosalind Franklin Institute. Publication: From Llama to Nanobody: A Streamlined Workflow for the Generation of Functionalised VHHs. Eyssen LE, Ramadurai S, Abdelkarim S, Buckle I, Cornish K, Lin H, Jones AK, Stephens GJ, Owens RJ. Bio Protoc. 2024 Mar 20;14(6):e4962. doi: 10.21769/BioProtoc.4962. eCollection 2024 Mar 20. PubMed 38841291.
Backbone
  Vector backbone: pADL-23c
  Backbone manufacturer: 3960
  Modifications to backbone: Insertion of lacZalpha and addition of C-terminal Flag-his tag
  Vector type: Bacterial Expression
  Promoter: lac
  Tag / fusion protein: his6-flag (C terminal on backbone)
Growth in bacteria
  Bacterial resistance: Ampicillin, 100 μg/mL
  Growth temperature: 37°C
  Growth strain: DH5alpha
  Copy number: High Copy
Gene/Insert
  Cloning method: Ligation Independent Cloning
  Sequencing primers: 5′ gcttccggctcgtatgttg; 3′ gtcgtctttccagacgttag
Terms and licenses: Academic/Nonprofit Terms; Industry Terms: Not Available to Industry
How to cite: pOPINVHH_his_flag was a gift from Ray Owens (Addgene plasmid # 210404 ; http://n2t.net/addgene:210404 ; RRID:Addgene_210404)
